Addgene plasmid #195095: GFP-Sharpin S131A
Purpose: Gene Overexpression of Human SHARPINS131A
Depositing lab: Jukka Westermarck. Depositing organization: University of Turku. Publication: SHARPIN S146 phosphorylation mediates ARP2/3 interaction, cancer cell invasion and metastasis. Butt U, Khan MH, Pouwels J, Westermarck J. J Cell Sci. 2022 Oct 15;135(20):jcs260627. doi: 10.1242/jcs.260627. Epub 2022 Oct 13. PubMed 36148554.
Backbone
  Vector backbone: pEGFP-C1
  Vector type: Mammalian Expression
Growth in bacteria
  Bacterial resistance: Kanamycin, 50 μg/mL
  Growth temperature: 37°C
  Growth strain: DH5alpha
  Copy number: High Copy
Gene/Insert
  Gene/Insert name: SHARPIN
  Species: H. sapiens (human)
  Mutation: S131A
  Entrez Gene: SHARPIN (a.k.a. SIPL1)
  Cloning method: Restriction Enzyme; 5′ cloning site Unknown (unknown if destroyed)
Terms and licenses: Academic/Nonprofit Terms; Industry Terms: Not Available to Industry
How to cite: GFP-Sharpin S131A was a gift from Jukka Westermarck (Addgene plasmid # 195095 ; http://n2t.net/addgene:195095 ; RRID:Addgene_195095)
