[The description below was written by a language model from this plasmid's Addgene catalogue record and pLannotate feature annotations shown in this document.]
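Description:
GFP-Sharpin S131A is a mammalian expression plasmid built on the pEGFP-C1 backbone (about 5.85 kb in the sequenced record) for overexpressing a point mutant of human SHARPIN (also called SIPL1) as a fluorescent fusion protein. It is propagated in E. coli as a high-copy plasmid through its ColE1/pUC-type origin. Selection uses the Tn5-derived NeoR/KanR aminoglycoside phosphotransferase gene. A bacterial (bla) promoter and an SV40 enhancer/early promoter sit in tandem upstream of this gene, and an HSV TK polyadenylation signal follows it. The same marker therefore confers kanamycin resistance in bacteria and allows G418 selection of transfected mammalian cells. An f1 origin is also present. The short annotations for ble, bGH poly(A) and SV40 large T antigen are only fragments, most likely residual backbone sequence rather than functional elements.

The expression cassette is driven by the human cytomegalovirus immediate early enhancer and promoter. EGFP comes first, followed by a short remnant of the multiple cloning site that acts as a linker, then the SHARPIN coding sequence, so the GFP tag sits at the N-terminus of SHARPIN. The transcript ends at the SV40 polyadenylation signal. The insert carries the S131A substitution, which replaces a serine with a non-phosphorylatable alanine. The cloning sites used are not recorded. SHARPIN is a component of the LUBAC linear ubiquitin chain assembly complex involved in NF-κB activation. The associated study addresses SHARPIN phosphorylation in relation to ARP2/3 interaction, cancer cell invasion and metastasis. The construct is therefore suited to expressing and visualising a phospho-deficient SHARPIN variant in mammalian cells, for comparison with wild-type or other phosphosite mutants.
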