Features (pLannotate 1.2.2; 15 found; start..end, strand, type, name):
     61..364     +  enhancer       CMV enhancer: human cytomegalovirus immediate early enhancer
    365..568     +  promoter       CMV promoter: human cytomegalovirus (CMV) immediate early promoter
    613..1329    +  CDS            EGFP: EGFP is a basic (constitutively fluorescent) green fluorescent protein published in 1996, derived from Aequorea victoria. It is reported to be a rapidly-maturing weak dimer with moderate acid sensitivity.
   1330..1359    +  misc_feature   MCS (fragment): multiple cloning site
   1360..2517    +  CDS            SHARPIN: SHRPN_HUMAN - Also known as SIPL1. Experimental evidence at protein level: Swiss-Prot protein existence level 1. Component of the LUBAC complex which conjugates linear polyubiquitin chains in a head-to-tail manner to substrates and plays a key role in NF-kappa-B activation and regulation of inflammation. LUBAC conjugates linear polyubiquitin to IKBKG and RIPK1 and is involved in activation of the canonical NF-kappa-B and the JNK signaling pathways. Linear ubiquitination mediated by the LUBAC complex interferes with TNF-induced cell death and thereby prevents inflammation. LUBAC is recruited to
   2531..2615    +  CDS            large T antigen (fragment): large T antigen from SV40 (simian virus 40)
   2638..2759    +  polyA_signal   SV40 poly(A) signal: SV40 polyadenylation signal
   2793..3221    -  rep_origin     f1 ori (sequence partly withheld): f1 bacteriophage origin of replication; arrow indicates direction of (+) strand synthesis
   3248..3352    +  promoter       AmpR promoter: bla
   3354..3711    +  promoter       SV40 promoter: SV40 enhancer and early promoter
   3746..4540    +  CDS            NeoR/KanR: aminoglycoside phosphotransferase from Tn5; aph(3')-II (or nptII); confers resistance to neomycin, kanamycin, and G418 (Geneticin®)
   4561..4713    +  CDS            ble (fragment): BLE_KLEPN - Experimental evidence at protein level: Swiss-Prot protein existence level 1. Binding protein with a strong affinity to the bleomycin family of antibiotics. Binds to CL990; an antimitotic-antibiotic compound. From Klebsiella pneumoniae.
   4772..4819    +  polyA_signal   HSV TK poly(A) signal: herpes simplex virus thymidine kinase polyadenylation signal (Cole and Stacy, 1985)
   4910..4926    -  polyA_signal   bGH poly(A) signal (fragment): bovine growth hormone polyadenylation signal
   5148..5736    +  rep_origin     ori: high-copy-number ColE1/pMB1/pBR322/pUC origin of replication
>Addgene plasmid #195095 | GFP-Sharpin S131A | addgene full sequence | sequence record 395122 | Addgene NGS Result
TAGTTATTAATAGTAATCAATTACGGGGTCATTAGTTCATAGCCCATATATGGAGTTCCGCGTTACATAA
CTTACGGTAAATGGCCCGCCTGGCTGACCGCCCAACGACCCCCGCCCATTGACGTCAATAATGACGTATG
TTCCCATAGTAACGCCAATAGGGACTTTCCATTGACGTCAATGGGTGGAGTATTTACGGTAAACTGCCCA
CTTGGCAGTACATCAAGTGTATCATATGCCAAGTACGCCCCCTATTGACGTCAATGACGGTAAATGGCCC
GCCTGGCATTATGCCCAGTACATGACCTTATGGGACTTTCCTACTTGGCAGTACATCTACGTATTAGTCA
TCGCTATTACCATGGTGATGCGGTTTTGGCAGTACATCAATGGGCGTGGATAGCGGTTTGACTCACGGGG
ATTTCCAAGTCTCCACCCCATTGACGTCAATGGGAGTTTGTTTTGGCACCAAAATCAACGGGACTTTCCA
AAATGTCGTAACAACTCCGCCCCATTGACGCAAATGGGCGGTAGGCGTGTACGGTGGGAGGTCTATATAA
GCAGAGCTGGTTTAGTGAACCGTCAGATCCGCTAGCGCTACCGGTCGCCACCATGGTGAGCAAGGGCGAG
GAGCTGTTCACCGGGGTGGTGCCCATCCTGGTCGAGCTGGACGGCGACGTAAACGGCCACAAGTTCAGCG
TGTCCGGCGAGGGCGAGGGCGATGCCACCTACGGCAAGCTGACCCTGAAGTTCATCTGCACCACCGGCAA
GCTGCCCGTGCCCTGGCCCACCCTCGTGACCACCCTGACCTACGGCGTGCAGTGCTTCAGCCGCTACCCC
GACCACATGAAGCAGCACGACTTCTTCAAGTCCGCCATGCCCGAAGGCTACGTCCAGGAGCGCACCATCT
TCTTCAAGGACGACGGCAACTACAAGACCCGCGCCGAGGTGAAGTTCGAGGGCGACACCCTGGTGAACCG
CATCGAGCTGAAGGGCATCGACTTCAAGGAGGACGGCAACATCCTGGGGCACAAGCTGGAGTACAACTAC
AACAGCCACAACGTCTATATCATGGCCGACAAGCAGAAGAACGGCATCAAGGTGAACTTCAAGATCCGCC
ACAACATCGAGGACGGCAGCGTGCAGCTCGCCGACCACTACCAGCAGAACACCCCCATCGGCGACGGCCC
CGTGCTGCTGCCCGACAACCACTACCTGAGCACCCAGTCCGCCCTGAGCAAAGACCCCAACGAGAAGCGC
GATCACATGGTCCTGCTGGAGTTCGTGACCGCCGCCGGGATCACTCTCGGCATGGACGAGCTGTACAAGT
CCGGACTCAGATCTCGAGCTCAAGCTTCGGCGCCGCCAGCGGGCGGGGCGGCGGCGGCGGCCTCGGACTT
GGGCTCCGCCGCAGTGCTCTTGGCTGTGCACGCCGCGGTGAGGCCGCTGGGCGCCGGGCCAGACGCCGAG
GCACAGCTGCGGAGGCTGCAGCTGAGCGCGGACCCTGAGAGGCCTGGGCGCTTCCGGCTGGAGCTGCTGG
GCGCGGGACCTGGGGCGGTTAATTTGGAGTGGCCCCTGGAGTCAGTTTCCTACACCATCCGAGGCCCCAC
CCAGCACGAGCTACAGCCTCCACCAGGAGGGCCTGGAACCCTCAGCCTGCACTTCCTCAACCCTCAGGAA
GCTCAGCGGTGGGCAGTCCTAGTCCGAGGTGCCACCGTGGAAGGACAGAATGGCAGCAAGAGCAACGCAC
CACCAGCCTTGGGCCCAGAAGCATGCCCTGTCTCCCTGCCCAGTCCCCCGGAAGCCTCCACACTCAAGGG
CCCTCCACCTGAGGCAGATCTTCCTAGGAGCCCTGGAAACTTGACGGAGAGAGAAGAGCTGGCAGGGAGC
CTGGCCCGGGCTATTGCAGGTGGAGACGAGAAGGGGGCAGCCCAAGTGGCAGCCGTCCTGGCCCAGCATC
GTGTGGCCCTGAGTGTTCAGCTTCAGGAGGCCTGCTTCCCACCTGGCCCCATCAGGTTACAAGTGACACT
TGAAGACGCTGCCTCTGCCGCATCCGCCGCGTCCTCTGCACACGTTGCCCTGCAGGTCCACCCCCACTGC
ACTGTTGCAGCTCTCCAGGAGCAGGTGTTCTCAGAGCTCGGTTTCCCGCCAGCCGTGCAACGCTGGGTCA
TCGGACGGTGCCTGTGTGTGCCTGAGCGCAGCCTTGCCTCTTACGGGGTTCGGCAGGATGGGGACCCTGC
TTTCCTCTACTTGCTGTCAGCTCCTCGAGAAGCCCCAGCCACAGGACCTAGCCCTCAGCACCCCCAGAAG
ATGGACGGGGAACTTGGACGCTTGTTTCCCCCATCATTGGGGCTACCCCCAGGCCCCCAGCCAGCTGCCT
CCAGCCTGCCCAGTCCACTCCAGCCCAGCTGGTCCTGTCCTTCCTGCACCTTCATCAATGCCCCAGACCG
CCCTGGCTGTGAGATGTGTAGCACCCAGAGGCCCTGCACTTGGGACCCCCTTGCTGCAGCTTCCACCTAG
TCTAGATAACTGATCATAATCAGCCATACCACATTTGTAGAGGTTTTACTTGCTTTAAAAAACCTCCCAC
ACCTCCCCCTGAACCTGAAACATAAAATGAATGCAATTGTTGTTGTTAACTTGTTTATTGCAGCTTATAA
TGGTTACAAATAAAGCAATAGCATCACAAATTTCACAAATAAAGCATTTTTTTCACTGCATTCTAGTTGT
GGTTTGTCCAAACTCATCAATGTATCTTAACGCGTAAATTGTAAGCGTTAATATTTTGTTAAAATTCGCG
TTAAATTTTTGTTAAATCAGCTCATTTTTTAACCAATAGGCCGAAATCGGCAAAATCCCTTATAAATCAA
AAGAATAGACCGAGATAGGGT
[37 nt withheld, positions 2892-2928]
AAAGAACGTGGACTCCAACGTCAAAGG
[49 nt withheld, positions 2956-3004]
T
[91 nt withheld, positions 3006-3096]
G
[124 nt withheld, positions 3098-3221]
CAGGTGGCACTTTTCGGGGAAATGTGCGCGGAACCCCTATTTGTTTATTTTTCTAAATACATTCAAATAT
GTATCCGCTCATGAGACAATAACCCTGATAAATGCTTCAATAATATTGAAAAAGGAAGAGTCCTGAGGCG
GAAAGAACCAGCTGTGGAATGTGTGTCAGTTAGGGTGTGGAAAGTCCCCAGGCTCCCCAGCAGGCAGAAG
TATGCAAAGCATGCATCTCAATTAGTCAGCAACCAGGTGTGGAAAGTCCCCAGGCTCCCCAGCAGGCAGA
AGTATGCAAAGCATGCATCTCAATTAGTCAGCAACCATAGTCCCGCCCCTAACTCCGCCCATCCCGCCCC
TAACTCCGCCCAGTTCCGCCCATTCTCCGCCCCATGGCTGACTAATTTTTTTTATTTATGCAGAGGCCGA
GGCCGCCTCGGCCTCTGAGCTATTCCAGAAGTAGTGAGGAGGCTTTTTTGGAGGCCTAGGCTTTTGCAAA
GATCGATCAAGAGACAGGATGAGGATCGTTTCGCATGATTGAACAAGATGGATTGCACGCAGGTTCTCCG
GCCGCTTGGGTGGAGAGGCTATTCGGCTATGACTGGGCACAACAGACAATCGGCTGCTCTGATGCCGCCG
TGTTCCGGCTGTCAGCGCAGGGGCGCCCGGTTCTTTTTGTCAAGACCGACCTGTCCGGTGCCCTGAATGA
ACTGCAAGACGAGGCAGCGCGGCTATCGTGGCTGGCCACGACGGGCGTTCCTTGCGCAGCTGTGCTCGAC
GTTGTCACTGAAGCGGGAAGGGACTGGCTGCTATTGGGCGAAGTGCCGGGGCAGGATCTCCTGTCATCTC
ACCTTGCTCCTGCCGAGAAAGTATCCATCATGGCTGATGCAATGCGGCGGCTGCATACGCTTGATCCGGC
TACCTGCCCATTCGACCACCAAGCGAAACATCGCATCGAGCGAGCACGTACTCGGATGGAAGCCGGTCTT
GTCGATCAGGATGATCTGGACGAAGAGCATCAGGGGCTCGCGCCAGCCGAACTGTTCGCCAGGCTCAAGG
CGAGCATGCCCGACGGCGAGGATCTCGTCGTGACCCATGGCGATGCCTGCTTGCCGAATATCATGGTGGA
AAATGGCCGCTTTTCTGGATTCATCGACTGTGGCCGGCTGGGTGTGGCGGACCGCTATCAGGACATAGCG
TTGGCTACCCGTGATATTGCTGAAGAGCTTGGCGGCGAATGGGCTGACCGCTTCCTCGTGCTTTACGGTA
TCGCCGCTCCCGATTCGCAGCGCATCGCCTTCTATCGCCTTCTTGACGAGTTCTTCTGAGCGGGACTCTG
GGGTTCGAAATGACCGACCAAGCGACGCCCAACCTGCCATCACGAGATTTCGATTCCACCGCCGCCTTCT
ATGAAAGGTTGGGCTTCGGAATCGTTTTCCGGGACGCCGGCTGGATGATCCTCCAGCGCGGGGATCTCAT
GCTGGAGTTCTTCGCCCACCCTAGGGGGAGGCTAACTGAAACACGGAAGGAGACAATACCGGAAGGAACC
CGCGCTATGACGGCAATAAAAAGACAGAATAAAACGCACGGTGTTGGGTCGTTTGTTCATAAACGCGGGG
TTCGGTCCCAGGGCTGGCACTCTGTCGATACCCCACCGAGACCCCATTGGGGCCAATACGCCCGCGTTTC
TTCCTTTTCCCCACCCCACCCCCCAAGTTCGGGTGAAGGCCCAGGGCTCGCAGCCAACGTCGGGGCGGCA
GGCCCTGCCATAGCCTCAGGTTACTCATATATACTTTAGATTGATTTAAAACTTCATTTTTAATTTAAAA
GGATCTAGGTGAAGATCCTTTTTGATAATCTCATGACCAAAATCCCTTAACGTGAGTTTTCGTTCCACTG
AGCGTCAGACCCCGTAGAAAAGATCAAAGGATCTTCTTGAGATCCTTTTTTTCTGCGCGTAATCTGCTGC
TTGCAAACAAAAAAACCACCGCTACCAGCGGTGGTTTGTTTGCCGGATCAAGAGCTACCAACTCTTTTTC
CGAAGGTAACTGGCTTCAGCAGAGCGCAGATACCAAATACTGTTCTTCTAGTGTAGCCGTAGTTAGGCCA
CCACTTCAAGAACTCTGTAGCACCGCCTACATACCTCGCTCTGCTAATCCTGTTACCAGTGGCTGCTGCC
AGTGGCGATAAGTCGTGTCTTACCGGGTTGGACTCAAGACGATAGTTACCGGATAAGGCGCAGCGGTCGG
GCTGAACGGGGGGTTCGTGCACACAGCCCAGCTTGGAGCGAACGACCTACACCGAACTGAGATACCTACA
GCGTGAGCTATGAGAAAGCGCCACGCTTCCCGAAGGGAGAAAGGCGGACAGGTATCCGGTAAGCGGCAGG
GTCGGAACAGGAGAGCGCACGAGGGAGCTTCCAGGGGGAAACGCCTGGTATCTTTATAGTCCTGTCGGGT
TTCGCCACCTCTGACTTGAGCGTCGATTTTTGTGATGCTCGTCAGGGGGGCGGAGCCTATGGAAAAACGC
CAGCAACGCGGCCTTTTTACGGTTCCTGGCCTTTTGCTGGCCTTTTGCTCACATGTTCTTTCCTGCGTTA
TCCCCTGATTCTGTGGATAACCGTATTACCGCCATGCAT
